>Addgene plasmid #235598 | EcoHIV-mScarlet | addgene full sequence | sequence record 469982 | Addgene NGS Result
TATTTTTGAGACAGGGTCTCACTCTGTCACCTAGGCTGGAGTGCAGTGGTGCAATCACAGCTCACTGCAG
CCTCAACGTCGTAAGCTCAAGCGATCCTCCCACCTCAGCCTGCCTGGTAGCTGAGACTACAAGCGACGCC
CCAGTTAATTTTTGTATTTTTGGTAGAGGCAGCGTTTTGCCGTGTGGCCCTGGCTGGTCTCGAACTCCTG
GGCTCAAGTGATCCAGCCTCAGCCTCCCAAAGTGCTGGGACAACCGGGGCCAGTCACTGCACCTGGCCCT
AAACCATAATTTCTAATCTTTTGGCTAATTTGTTAGTCCTACAAAGGCAGTCTAGTCCCCAGGCAAAAAG
GGGGTTTGTTTCGGGAAAGGGCTGTTACTGTCTTTGTTTCAAACTATAAACTAAGTTCCTCCTAAACTTA
GTTCGGCCTACACCCAGGAATGAACAAGGAGAGCTTGGAGGTTAGAAGCACGATGGAATTGGTTAGGTCA
GATCTCTTTCACTGTCTGAGTTATAATTTTGCAATGGTGGTTCAAAGACTGCCCGCTTCTGACACCAGTC
GCTGCATTAATGAATCGGCCAACGCGCGGGGAGAGGCGGTTTGCGTATTGGGCGCTCTTCCGCTTCCTCG
CTCACTGACTCGCTGCGCTCGGTCGTTCGGCTGCGGCGAGCGGTATCAGCTCACTCAAAGGCGGTAATAC
GGTTATCCACAGAATCAGGGGATAACGCAGGAAAGAACATGTGAGCAAAAGGCCAGCAAAAGGCCAGGAA
CCGTAAAAAGGCCGCGTTGCTGGCGTTTTTCCATAGGCTCCGCCCCCCTGACGAGCATCACAAAAATCGA
CGCTCAAGTCAGAGGTGGCGAAACCCGACAGGACTATAAAGATACCAGGCGTTTCCCCCTGGAAGCTCCC
TCGTGCGCTCTCCTGTTCCGACCCTGCCGCTTACCGGATACCTGTCCGCCTTTCTCCCTTCGGGAAGCGT
GGCGCTTTCTCATAGCTCACGCTGTAGGTATCTCAGTTCGGTGTAGGTCGTTCGCTCCAAGCTGGGCTGT
GTGCACGAACCCCCCGTTCAGCCCGACCGCTGCGCCTTATCCGGTAACTATCGTCTTGAGTCCAACCCGG
TAAGACACGACTTATCGCCACTGGCAGCAGCCACTGGTAACAGGATTAGCAGAGCGAGGTATGTAGGCGG
TGCTACAGAGTTCTTGAAGTGGTGGCCTAACTACGGCTACACTAGAAGAACAGTATTTGGTATCTGCGCT
CTGCTGAAGCCAGTTACCTTCGGAAAAAGAGTTGGTAGCTCTTGATCCGGCAAACAAACCACCGCTGGTA
GCGGTGGTTTTTTTGTTTGCAAGCAGCAGATTACGCGCAGAAAAAAAGGATCTCAAGAAGATCCTTTGAT
CTTTTCTACGGGGTCTGACGCTCAGTGGAACGAAAACTCACGTTAAGGGATTTTGGTCATGAGATTATCA
AAAAGGATCTTCACCTAGATCCTTTTAAATTAAAAATGAAGTTTTAAATCAATCTAAAGTATATATGAGT
AAACTTGGTCTGACAGTTACCAATGCTTAATCAGTGAGGCACCTATCTCAGCGATCTGTCTATTTCGTTC
ATCCATAGTTGCCTGACTCCCCGTCGTGTAGATAACTACGATACGGGAGGGCTTACCATCTGGCCCCAGT
GCTGCAATGATACCGCGAGACCCACGCTCACCGGCTCCAGATTTATCAGCAATAAACCAGCCAGCCGGAA
GGGCCGAGCGCAGAAGTGGTCCTGCAACTTTATCCGCCTCCATCCAGTCTATTAATTGTTGCCGGGAAGC
TAGAGTAAGTAGTTCGCCAGTTAATAGTTTGCGCAACGTTGTTGCCATTGCTACAGGCATCGTGGTGTCA
CGCTCGTCGTTTGGTATGGCTTCATTCAGCTCCGGTTCCCAACGATCAAGGCGAGTTACATGATCCCCCA
TGTTGTGCAAAAAAGCGGTTAGCTCCTTCGGTCCTCCGATCGTTGTCAGAAGTAAGTTGGCCGCAGTGTT
ATCACTCATGGTTATGGCAGCACTGCATAATTCTCTTACTGTCATGCCATCCGTAAGATGCTTTTCTGTG
ACTGGTGAGTACTCAACCAAGTCATTCTGAGAATAGTGTATGCGGCGACCGAGTTGCTCTTGCCCGGCGT
CAATACGGGATAATACCGCGCCACATAGCAGAACTTTAAAAGTGCTCATCATTGGAAAACGTTCTTCGGG
GCGAAAACTCTCAAGGATCTTACCGCTGTTGAGATCCAGTTCGATGTAACCCACTCGTGCACCCAACTGA
TCTTCAGCATCTTTTACTTTCACCAGCGTTTCTGGGTGAGCAAAAACAGGAAGGCAAAATGCCGCAAAAA
AGGGAATAAGGGCGACACGGAAATGTTGAATACTCATACTCTTCCTTTTTCAATATTATTGAAGCATTTA
TCAGGGTTATTGTCTCATGAGCGGATACATATTTGAATGTATTTAGAAAAATAAACAAATAGGGGTTCCG
CGCACATTTCCCCGAAAAGTGCCACCTGACGTCTAAGAAACCATTATTATCATGACATTAACCTATAAAA
ATAGGCGTATCACGAGGCCCTTTCGTCTCGCGCGTTTCGGTGATGACGGTGAAAACCTCTGACACATGCA
GCTCCCGGAGACGGTCACAGCTTGTCTGTAAGCGGATGCCGGGAGCAGACAAGCCCGTCAGGGCGCGTCA
GCGGGTGTTGGCGGGTGTCGGGGCTGGCTTAACTATGCGGCATCAGAGCAGATTGTACTGAGAGTGCACC
ATATGCGGTGTGAAATACCGCACAGATGCGTAAGGAGAAAATACCGCATCAGGCGCCATTCGCCATTCAG
GCTGCGCAACTGTTGGGAAGGGCGATCGGTGCGGGCCTCTTCGCTATTACGCCAGGGGAGGCAGAGATTG
CAGTAAGCTGAGATCGCAGCACTGCACTCCAGCCTGGGCGACAGAGTAAGACTCTGTCTCAAAAATAAAA
TAAATAAATCAATCAGATATTCCAATCTTTTCCTTTATTTATTTATTTATTTTCTATTTTGGAAACACAG
TCCTTCCTTATTCCAGAATTACACATATATTCTATTTTTCTTTATATGCTCCAGTTTTTTTTAGACCTTC
ACCTGAAATGTGTGTATACAAAATCTAGGCCAGTCCAGCAGAGCCTAAAGGTAAAAAATAAAATAATAAA
AAATAAATAAAATCTAGCTCACTCCTTCACATCAAAATGGAGATACAGCTGTTAGCATTAAATACCAAAT
AACCCATCTTGTCCTCAATAATTTTAAGCGCCTCTCTCCACCACATCTAACTCCTGTCAAAGGCATGTGC
CCCTTCCGGGCGCTCTGCTGTGCTGCCAACCAACTGGCATGTGGACTCTGCAGGGTCCCTAACTGCCAAG
CCCCACAGTGTGCCCTGAGGCTGCCCCTTCCTTCTAGCGGCTGCCCCCACTCGGCTTTGCTTTCCCTAGT
TTCAGTTACTTGCGTTCAGCCAAGGTCTGAAACTAGGTGCGCACAGAGCGGTAAGACTGCGAGAGAAAGA
GACCAGCTTTACAGGGGGTTTATCACAGTGCACCCTGACAGTCGTCAGCCTCACAGGGGGTTTATCACAT
TGCACCCTGACAGTCGTCAGCCTCACAGGGGGTTTATCACAGTGCACCCTTACAATCATTCCATTTGATT
CACAATTTTTTTAGTCTCTACTGTGCCTAACTTGTAAGTTAAATTTGATCAGAGGTGTGTTCCCAGAGGG
GAAAACAGTATATACAGGGTTCAGTACTATCGCATTTCAGGCCTCCACCTGGGTCTTGGAATGTGTCCCC
CGAGGGGTGATGACTACCTCAGTTGGATCTCCACAGGTCACAGTGACACAAGATAACCAAGACACCTCCC
AAGGCTACCACAATGGGCCGCCCTCCACGTGCACATGGCCGGAGGAACTGCCATGTCGGAGGTGCAAGCA
CACCTGCGCATCAGAGTCCTTGGTGTGGAGGGAGGGACCAGCGCAGCTTCCAGCCATCCACCTGATGAAC
AGAACCTAGGGAAAGCCCCAGTTCTACTTACACCAGGAAAGGCTGGAAGGGCTAATTTGGTCCCAAAAAA
GACAAGAGATCCTTGATCTGTGGATCTACCACACACAAGGCTACTTCCCTGATTGGCAGAACTACACACC
AGGGCCAGGGATCAGATATCCACTGACCTTTGGATGGTGCTTCAAGTTAGTACCAGTTGAACCAGAGCAA
GTAGAAGAGGCCAATGAAGGAGAGAACAACAGCTTGTTACACCCTATGAGCCAGCATGGGATGGAGGACC
CGGAGGGAGAAGTATTAGTGTGGAAGTTTGACAGCCTCCTAGCATTTCGTCACATGGCCCGAGAGCTGCA
TCCGGAGTACTACAAAGACTGCTGACATCGAGCTTTCTACAAGGGACTTTCCGCTGGGGACTTTCCAGGG
AGGTGTGGCCTGGGCGGGACTGGGGAGTGGCGAGCCCTCAGATGCTACATATAAGCAGCTGCTTTTTGCC
TGTACTGGGTCTCTCTGGTTAGACCAGATCTGAGCCTGGGAGCTCTCTGGCTAACTAGGGAACCCACTGC
TTAAGCCTCAATAAAGCTTGCCTTGAGTGCTCAAAGTAGTGTGTGCCCGTCTGTTGTGTGACTCTGGTAA
CTAGAGATCCCTCAGACCCTTTTAGTCAGTGTGGAAAATCTCTAGCAGTGGCGCCCGAACAGGGACTTGA
AAGCGAAAGTAAAGCCAGAGGAGATCTCTCGACGCAGGACTCGGCTTGCTGAAGCGCGCACGGCAAGAGG
CGAGGGGCGGCGACTGGTGAGTACGCCAAAAATTTTGACTAGCGGAGGCTAGAAGGAGAGAGATGGGTGC
GAGAGCGTCGGTATTAAGCGGGGGAGAATTAGATAAATGGGAAAAAATTCGGTTAAGGCCAGGGGGAAAG
AAACAATATAAACTAAAACATATAGTATGGGCAAGCAGGGAGCTAGAACGATTCGCAGTTAATCCTGGCC
TTTTAGAGACATCAGAAGGCTGTAGACAAATACTGGGACAGCTACAACCATCCCTTCAGACAGGATCAGA
AGAACTTAGATCATTATATAATACAATAGCAGTCCTCTATTGTGTGCATCAAAGGATAGATGTAAAAGAC
ACCAAGGAAGCCTTAGATAAGATAGAGGAAGAGCAAAACAAAAGTAAGAAAAAGGCACAGCAAGCAGCAG
CTGACACAGGAAACAACAGCCAGGTCAGCCAAAATTAC
[693 nt withheld, positions 5289-5981]
GCTGAAGCAATGAGCCAAGTAACAAATCCAGCTACCATAATGATACAGAAAGGCAATTTTAGGAACCAAA
GAAAGACTGTTAAGTGTTTCAATTGTGGCAAAGAAGGGCACATAGCCAAAAATTGCAGGGCCCCTAGGAA
AAAGGGCTGTTGGAAATGTGGAAAGGAAGGACACCAAATGAAAGATTGTACTGAGAGACAGGCTAATTTT
TTAGGGAAGATCTGGCCTTCCCACAAGGGAAGGCCAGGGAATTTTCTTCAGAGCAGACCAGAGCCAACAG
CCCCACCAGAAGAGAGCTTCAGGTTTGGGGAAGAGACAACAACTCCCTCTCAGAAGCAGGAGCCGATAGA
CAAGGAACTGTATCCTTTAGCTTCCCTCAGATCACTCTTTGGCAGCGACCCCTCGTCACAATAAAGATAG
GGGGGCAATTAAAGGAAGCTCTATTAGATACAGGAGCAGATGATACAGTATTAGAAGAAATGAATTTGCC
AGGAAGATGGAAACCAAAAATGATAGGGGGAATTGGAGGTTTTATCAAAGTAAGACAGTATGATCAGATA
CTCATAGAAATCTGCGGACATAAAGCTATAGGTACAGTATTAGTAGGACCTACACCTGTCAACATAATTG
GAAGAAATCTGTTGACTCAGATTGGCTGCACTTTAAATTTTCCCATTAGTCCTATTGAGACTGTACCAGT
AAAATTAAAGCCAGGAATGGATGGCCCAAAAGTTAAACAATGGCCATTGACAGAAGAAAAAATAAAAGCA
TTAGTAGAAATTTGTACAGAAATGGAAAAGGAAGGAAAAATTTCAAAAATTGGGCCTGAAAATCCATACA
ATACTCCAGTATTTGCCATAAAGAAAAAAGACAGTACTAAATGGAGAAAATTAGTAGATTTCAGAGAACT
TAATAAGAGAACTCAAGATTTCTGGGAAGTTCAATTAGGAATACCACATCCTGCAGGGTTAAAACAGAAA
AAATCAGTAACAGTACTGGATGTGGGCGATGCATATTTTTCAGTTCCCTTAGATAAAGACTTCAGGAAGT
ATACTGCATTTACCATACCTAGTATAAACAATGAGACACCAGGGATTAGATATCAGTACAATGTGCTTCC
ACAGGGATGGAAAGGATCACCAGCAATATTCCAGTGTAGCATGACAAAAATCTTAGAGCCTTTTAGAAAA
CAAAATCCAGACATAGTCATCTATCAATACATGGATGATTTGTATGTAGGATCTGACTTAGAAATAGGGC
AGCATAGAACAAAAATAGAGGAACTGAGACAACATCTGTTGAGGTGGGGATTTACCACACCAGACAAAAA
ACATCAGAAAGAACCTCCATTCCTTTGGATGGGTTATGAACTCCATCCTGATAAATGGACAGTACAGCCT
ATAGTGCTGCCAGAAAAGGACAGCTGGACTGTCAATGACATACAGAAATTAGTGGGAAAATTGAATTGGG
CAAGTCAGATTTATGCAGGGATTAAAGTAAGGCAATTATGTAAACTTCTTAGGGGAACCAAAGCACTAAC
AGAAGTAGTACCACTAACAGAAGAAGCAGAGCTAGAACTGGCAGAAAACAGGGAGATTCTAAAAGAACCG
GTACATGGAGTGTATTATGACCCATCAAAAGACTTAATAGCAGAAATACAGAAGCAGGGGCAAGGCCAAT
GGACATATCAAATTTATCAAGAGCCATTTAAAAATCTGAAAACAGGAAAGTATGCAAGAATGAAGGGTGC
CCACACTAATGATGTGAAACAATTAACAGAGGCAGTACAAAAAATAGCCACAGAAAGCATAGTAATATGG
GGAAAGACTCCTAAATTTAAATTACCCATACAAAAGGAAACATGGGAAGCATGGTGGACAGAGTATTGGC
AAGCCACCTGGATTCCTGAGTGGGAGTTTGTCAATACCCCTCCCTTAGTGAAGTTATGGTACCAGTTAGA
GAAAGAACCCATAATAGGAGCAGAAACTTTCTATGTAGATGGGGCAGCCAATAGGGAAACTAAATTAGGA
AAAGCAGGATATGTAACTGACAGAGGAAGACAAAAAGTTGTCCCCCTAACGGACACAACAAATCAGAAGA
CTGAGTTACAAGCAATTCATCTAGCTTTGCAGGATTCGGGATTAGAAGTAAACATAGTGACAGACTCACA
ATATGCATTGGGAATCATTCAAGCACAACCAGATAAGAGTGAATCAGAGTTAGTCAGTCAAATAATAGAG
CAGTTAATAAAAAAGGAAAAAGTCTACCTGGCATGGGTACCAGCACACAAAGGAATTGGAGGAAATGAAC
AAGTAGATAAATTGGTCAGTGCTGGAATCAGGAAAGTACTATTTTTAGATGGAATAGATAAGGCCCAAGA
AGAACATGAGAAATATCACAGTAATTGGAGAGCAATGGCTAGTGATTTTAACCTACCACCTGTAGTAGCA
AAAGAAATAGTAGCCAGCTGTGATAAATGTCAGCTAAAAGGGGAAGCCATGCATGGACAAGTAGACTGTA
GCCCAGGAATATGGCAGCTAGATTGTACACATTTAGAAGGAAAAGTTATCTTGGTAGCAGTTCATGTAGC
CAGTGGATATATAGAAGCAGAAGTAATTCCAGCAGAGACAGGGCAAGAAACAGCATACTTCCTCTTAAAA
TTAGCAGGAAGATGGCCAGTAAAAACAGTACATACAGACAATGGCAGCAATTTCACCAGTACTACAGTTA
AGGCCGCCTGTTGGTGGGCGGGGATCAAGCAGGAATTTGGCATTCCCTACAATCCCCAAAGTCAAGGAGT
AATAGAATCTATGAATAAAGAATTAAAGAAAATTATAGGACAGGTAAGAGATCAGGCTGAACATCTTAAG
ACAGCAGTACAAATGGCAGTATTCATCCACAATTTTAAAAGAAAAGGGGGGATTGGGGGGTACAGTGCAG
GGGAAAGAATAGTAGACATAATAGCAACAGACATACAAACTAAAGAATTACAAAAACAAATTACAAAAAT
TCAAAATTTTCGGGTTTATTACAGGGACAGCAGAGATCCAGTTTGGAAAGGACCAGCAAAGCTCCTCTGG
AAAGGTGAAGGGGCAGTAGTAATACAAGATAATAGTGACATAAAAGTAGTGCCAAGAAGAAAAGCAAAGA
TCATCAGGGATTATGGAAAACAGATGGCAGGTGATGATTGTGTGGCAAGTAGACAGGATGAGGATTAACA
CATGGAAAAGATTAGTAAAACACCATATGTATATTTCAAGGAAAGCTAAGGACTGGTTTTATAGACATCA
CTATGAAAGTACTAATCCAAAAATAAGTTCAGAAGTACACATCCCACTAGGGGATGCTAAATTAGTAATA
ACAACATATTGGGGTCTGCATACAGGAGAAAGAGACTGGCATTTGGGTCAGGGAGTCTCCATAGAATGGA
GGAAAAAGAGATATAGCACACAAGTAGACCCTGACCTAGCAGACCAACTAATTCATCTGCACTATTTTGA
TTGTTTTTCAGAATCTGCTATAAGAAATACCATATTAGGACGTATAGTTAGTCCTAGGTGTGAATATCAA
GCAGGACATAACAAGGTAGGATCTCTACAGTACTTGGCACTAGCAGCATTAATAAAACCAAAACAGATAA
AGCCACCTTTGCCTAGTGTTAGGAAACTGACAGAGGACAGATGGAACAAGCCCCAGAAGACCAAGGGCCA
CAGAGGGAGCCATACAATGAATGGACACTAGAGCTTTTAGAGGAACTTAAGAGTGAAGCTGTTAGACATT
TTCCTAGGATATGGCTCCATAACTTAGGACAACATATCTATGAAACTTACGGGGATACTTGGGCAGGAGT
GGAAGCCATAATAAGAATTCTGCAACAACTGCTGTTTATCCATTTCAGAATTGGGTGTCGACATAGCAGA
ATAGGCGTTACTCGACAGAGGAGAGCAAGAAATGGAGCCAGTAGATCCTAGACTAGAGCCCTGGAAGCAT
CCAGGAAGTCAGCCTAAAACTGCTTGTACCAATTGCTATTGTAAAAAGTGTTGCTTTCATTGCCAAGTTT
GTTTCATGACAAAAGCCTTAGGCATCTCCTATGGCAGGAAGAAGCGGAGACAGCGACGAAGAGCTCATCA
GAACAGTCAGACTCATCAAGCTTCTCTATCAAAGCAGTAAGTAGTACATGTAATGCAACCTATAATAGTA
GCAATAGTAGCATTAGTAGTAGCAATAATAATAGCAATAGTTGTGTGGTCCATAGTAATCATAGAATATA
GGAAAATATTAAGACAAAGAAAAATAGACAGGTTAATTGATAGACTAATAGAAAGAGCAGAAGACAGTGG
CAATGAGAGTGAAGGAGAAGTATCAGCACTTGTGGAGATGGGGGTGGAAATGGGGCACCATGCTCCTTGG
GATATTGATGATCTGTAGTGCTGCGCGTTCAACGCTCTCAAAACCCCTTAAAAATAAGGTTAACCCGCGA
GGCCCCCTAATCCCCTTAATTCTTCTGATGCTCAGAGGGGTCAGTACTGCTTCGCCCGGCTCCAGTCCTC
ATCAAGTCTATAATATCACCTGGGAGGTAACCAATGGAGATCGGGAGACGGTATGGGCAACTTCTGGCAA
CCACCCTCTGTGGACCTGGTGGCCTGACCTTACCCCAGATTTATGTATGTTAGCCCACCATGGACCATCT
TATTGGGGGCTAGAATATCAATCCCCTTTTTCTTCTCCCCCGGGGCCCCCTTGTTGCTCAGGGGGCAGCA
GCCCAGGCTGTTCCAGAGACTGCGAAGAACCTTTAACCTCCCTCACCCCTCGGTGCAACACTGCCTGGAA
CAGACTCAAGCTAGACCAGACAACTCATAAATCAAATGAGGGATTTTATGTTTGCCCCGGGCCCCACCGC
CCCCGAGAATCCAAGTCATGTGGGGGTCCAGACTCCTTCTACTGTGCCTATTGGGGCTGTGAGACAACCG
GTAGAGCTTACTGGAAGCCCTCCTCATCATGGGATTTCATCACAGTAAACAACAATCTCACCTCTGACCA
GGCTGTCCAGGTATGCAAAGATAATAAGTGGTGCAACCCCTTAGTTATTCGGTTTACAGACGCCGGGAGA
CGGGTTACTTCCTGGACCACAGGACATTACTGGGGCTTACGTTTGTATGTCTCCGGACAAGATCCAGGGC
TTACATTTGGGATCCGACTCAGATACCAAAATCTAGGACCCCGCGTCCCAATAGGGCCAAACCCCGTTCT
GGCAGACCAACAGCCACTCTCCAAGCCCAAACCTGTTAAGTCGCCTTCAGTCACCAAACCACCCAGTGGG
ACTCCTCTCTCCCCTACCCAACTTCCACCGGCGGGAACGGAAAATAGGCTGCTAAACTTAGTAGACGGAG
CCTACCAAGCCCTCAACCTCACCAGTCCTGACAAAACCCAAGAGTGCTGGTTGTGTCTAGTAGCGGGACC
CCCCTACTACGAAGGGGTTGCCGTCCTGGGTACCTACTCCAACCATACCTCTGCTCCAGCCAACTGCTCC
GTGGCCTCCCAACACAAGTTGACCCTGTCCGAAGTGACCGGACAGGGACTCTGCATAGGAGCAGTTCCCA
AAACACATCAGGCCCTATGTAATACCACCCAGACAAGCAGTCGAGGGTCCTATTATCTAGTTGCCCCTAC
AGGTACCATGTGGGCTTGTAGTACCGGGCTTACTCCATGCATCTCCACCACCATACTGAACCTTACCACT
GATTATTGTGTTCTTGTCGAACTCTGGCCAAGAGTCACCTATCATTCCCCCAGCTATGTTTACGGCCTGT
TTGAGAGATCCAACCGACACAAAAGAGAACCGGTGTCGTTAACCCTGGCCCTATTATTGGGTGGACTAAC
CATGGGGGGAATTGCCGCTGGAATAGGAACAGGGACTACTGCTCTAATGGCCACTCAGCAATTCCAGCAG
CTCCAAGCCGCAGTACAGGATGATCTCAGGGAGGTTGAAAAATCAATCTCTAACCTAGAAAAGTCTCTCA
CTTCCCTGTCTGAAGTTGTCCTACAGAATCGAAGGGGCCTAGACTTGTTATTTCTAAAAGAAGGAGGGCT
GTGTGCTGCTCTAAAAGAAGAATGTTGCTTCTATGCGGACCACACAGGACTAGTGAGAGACAGCATGGCC
AAATTGAGAGAGAGGCTTAATCAGAGACAGAAACTGTTTGAGTCAACTCAAGGATGGTTTGAGGGACTGT
TTAACAGATCCCCTTGGTTTACCACCTTGATATCTACCATTATGGGACCCCTCATTGTACTCCTAATGAT
TTTGCTCTTCGGACCCTACATTCTTAATCGATTAGTCCAATTTGTTAAAGACAGGATATCAGTGGTCCAG
GCTCTAGTTTTGACTCAACAATATCACCAGCTGAAGCCTATAGAGTACGAGCCATAGGTGGGAATAGGAG
CTTTGTTCCTTGGGTTCTTGGGAGCAGCAGGAAGCACTATGGGCGCAGCGTCAATGACGCTGACGGTACA
GGCCAGACAATTATTGTCTGATATAGTGCAGCAGCAGAACAATTTGCTGAGGGCTATTGAGGCGCAACAG
CATCTGTTGCAACTCACAGTCTGGGGCATCAAACAGCTCCAGGCAAGAATCCTGGCTGTGGAAAGATACC
TAAAGGATCAACAGCTCCTGGGGATTTGGGGTTGCTCTGGAAAACTCATTTGCACCACTGCTGTGCCTTG
GAATGCTAGTTGGAGTAATAAATCTCTGGAACAGATTTGGAATAACATGACCTGGATGGAGTGGGACAGA
GAAATTAACAATTACACAAGCTTAATACACTCCTTAATTGAAGAATCGCAAAACCAGCAAGAAAAGAATG
AACAAGAATTATTGGAATTAGATAAATGGGCAAGTTTGTGGAATTGGTTTAACATAACAAATTGGCTGTG
GTATATAAAATTATTCATAATGATAGTAGGAGGCTTGGTAGGTTTAAGAATAGTTTTTGCTGTACTTTCT
ATAGTGAATAGAGTTAGGCAGGGATATTCACCATTATCGTTTCAGACCCACCTCCCAATCCCGAGGGGAC
CCGACAGGCCCGAAGGAATAGAAGAAGAAGGTGGAGAGAGAGACAGAGACAGATCCATTCGATTAGTGAA
CGGATCCTTAGCACTTATCTGGGACGATCTGCGGAGCCTGTGCCTCTTCAGCTACCACCGCTTGAGAGAC
TTACTCTTGATTGTAACGAGGATTGTGGAACTTCTGGGACGCAGGGGGTGGGAAGCCCTCAAATATTGGT
GGAATCTCCTACAGTATTGGAGTCAGGAACTAAAGAATAGTGCTGTTAACTTGCTCAATGCCACAGCCAT
AGCAGTAGCTGAGGGGACAGATAGGGTTATAGAAGTATTACAAGCAGCTTATAGAGCTATTCGCCACATA
CCTAGAAGAATAAGACAGGGCTTGGAAAGGATTTTGCTATAAGATGGTGAGCAAGGGCGAGGCAGTGATC
AAGGAGTTCATGCGGTTCAAGGTGCACATGGAGGGCTCCATGAACGGCCACGAGTTCGAGATCGAGGGCG
AGGGCGAGGGCCGCCCCTACGAGGGCACCCAGACCGCCAAGCTGAAGGTGACCAAGGGTGGCCCCCTGCC
CTTCTCCTGGGACATCCTGTCCCCTCAGTTCATGTACGGCTCCAGGGCCTTCACCAAGCACCCCGCCGAC
ATCCCCGACTACTATAAGCAGTCCTTCCCCGAGGGCTTCAAGTGGGAGCGCGTGATGAACTTCGAGGACG
GCGGCGCCGTGACCGTGACCCAGGACACCTCCCTGGAGGACGGCACCCTGATCTACAAGGTGAAGCTCCG
CGGCACCAACTTCCCTCCTGACGGCCCCGTAATGCAGAAGAAGACAATGGGCTGGGAAGCGTCCACCGAG
CGGTTGTACCCCGAGGACGGCGTGCTGAAGGGCGACATTAAGATGGCCCTGCGCCTGAAGGACGGCGGCC
GGTACCTGGCGGACTTCAAGACCACCTACAAGGCCAAGAAGCCCGTGCAGATGCCCGGCGCCTACAACGT
CGACCGCAAGTTGGACATCACCTCCCACAACGAGGACTACACCGTGGTGGAACAGTACGAACGCTCCGAG
GGCCGCCACTCCACCGGCGGCATGGACGAGCTGTACAAGTAAAGCGGCCGCACTAGTGATAATTCCGCCC
CTCTCCCTCCCCCCCCCCTAACGTTACTGGCCGAAGCCGCTTGGAATAAGGCCGGTGTGCGTTTGTCTAT
ATGTTATTTTCCACCATATTGCCGTCTTTTGGCAATGTGAGGGCCCGGAAACCTGGCCCTGTCTTCTTGA
CGAGCATTCCTAGGGGTCTTTCCCCTCTCGCCAAAGGAATGCAAGGTCTGTTGAATGTCGTGAAGGAAGC
AGTTCCTCTGGAAGCTTCTTGAAGACAAACAACGTCTGTAGCGACCCTTTGCAGGCAGCGGAACCCCCCA
CCTGGCGACAGGTGCCTCTGCGGCCAAAAGCCACGTGTATAAGATACACCTGCAAAGGCGGCACAACCCC
AGTGCCACGTTGTGAGTTGGATAGTTGTGGAAAGAGTCAAATGGCTCTCCTCAAGCGTATTCAACAAGGG
GCTGAAGGATGCCCAGAAGGTACCCCATTGTATGGGATCTGATCTGGGGCCTCGGTGCACATGCTTTACA
TGTGTTTAGTCGAGGTTAAAAAAACGTCTAGGCCCCCCGAACCACGGGGACGTGGTTTTCCTTTGAAAAA
CACGATGATAATATGGGTGGCAAGTGGTCAAAAAGTAGTGTGATTGGATGGCCTGCTGTAAGGGAAAGAA
TGAGACGAGCTGAGCCAGCAGCAGATGGGGTGGGAGCAGTATCTCGAGACCTAGAAAAACATGGAGCAAT
CACAAGTAGCAATACAGCAGCTAACAATGCTGCTTGTGCCTGGCTAGAAGCACAAGAGGAGGAAGAGGTG
GGTTTTCCAGTCACACCTCAGGTACCTTTAAGACCAATGACTTACAAGGCAGCTGTAGATCTTAGCCACT
TTTTAAAAGAAAAGGGGGGACTGGAAGGGCTAATTCACTCCCAAAGAAGACAAGATATCCTTGATCTGTG
GATCTACCACACACAAGGCTACTTCCCTGATTGGCAGAACTACACACCAGGGCCAGGGGTCAGATATCCA
CTGACCTTTGGATGGTGCTACAAGCTAGTACCAGTTGAGCCAGATAAGGTAGAAGAGGCCAATAAAGGAG
AGAACACCAGCTTGTTACACCCTGTGAGCCTGCATGGAATGGATGACCCTGAGAGAGAAGTGTTAGAGTG
GAGGTTTGACAGCCGCCTAGCATTTCATCACGTGGCCCGAGAGCTGCATCCGGAGTACTTCAAGAACTGC
TGACATCGAGCTTGCTACAAGGGACTTTCCGCTGGGGACTTTCCAGGGAGGCGTGGCCTGGGCGGGACTG
GGGAGTGGCGAGCCCTCAGATGCTGCATATAAGCAGCTGCTTTTTGCCTGTACTGGGTCTCTCTGGTTAG
ACCAGATCTGAGCCTGGGAGCTCTCTGGCTAACTAGGGAACCCACTGCTTAAGCCTCAATAAAGCTTGCC
TTGAGTGCTTCAAGTAGTGTGTGCCCGTCTGTTGTGTGACTCTGGTAACTAGAGATCCCTCAGACCCTTT
TAGTCAGTGTGGAAAATCTCTAGCACCCAGGAGGTAGAGGTTGCAGTGAGCCAAGATCGCGCCACTGCAT
TCCAGCCTGGGCAAGAAAACAAGACTGTCTAAAATAATAATAATAAGTTAAGGGTATTAAATATATTTAT
ACATGGAGGTCATAAAAATATATATATTTGGGCTGGGCGCAGTGGCTCACACCTGCGCCCGGCCCTTTGG
GAGGCCGAGGCAGGTGGATCACCTGAGTTTGGGAGTTCCAGACCAGCCTGACCAACATGGAGAAACCCCT
TCTCTGTGTATTTTTAGTAGATTTTATTTTATGTGTATTTTATTCACAGGTATTTCTGGAAAACTGAAAC
TGTTTTTCCTCTACTCTGATACCACAAGAATCATCAGCACAGAGGAAGACTTCTGTGATCAAATGTGGTG
GGAGAGGGAGGTTTTCACCAGCACATGAGCAGTCAGTTCTGCCGCAGACTCGGCGGGTGTCCTTCGGTTC
AGTTCCAACACCGCCTGCCTGGAGAGAGGTCAGACCACAGGGTGAGGGCTCAGTCCCCAAGACATAAACA
CCCAAGACATAAACACCCAACAGGTCCACCCCGCCTGCTGCCCAGGCAGAGCCGATTCACCAAGACGGGA
ATTAGGATAGAGAAAGAGTAAGTCACACAGAGCCGGCTGTGCGGGAGAACGGAGTTCTATTATGACTCAA
ATCAGTCTCCCCAAGCATTCGGGGATCAGAGTTTTTAAGGATAACTTAGTGTGTAGGGGGCCAGTGAGTT
GGAGATGAAAGCGTAGGGAGTCGAAGGTGTCCTTTTGCGCCGAGTCAGTTCCTGGGTGGGGGCCACAAGA
TCGGATGAGCCAGTTTATCAATCCGGGGGTGCCAGCTGATCCATGGAGTGCAGGGTCTGCAAAATATCTC
AAGCACTGATTGATCTTAGGTTTTACAATAGTGATGTTACCCCAGGAACAATTTGGGGAAGGTCAGAATC
TTGTAGCCTGTAGCTGCATGACTCCTAAACCATAATTTCTTTTTTGTTTTTTTTTTTT
Features (pLannotate 1.2.2; 24 found; start..end, strand, type, name):
     34..222     +  CDS            EEF1AKMT2 (fragment): EFMT2_HUMAN - Also known as C10orf138, METTL10 From Homo sapiens (Human).
    561..615     -  CDS            lacI (fragment): lac repressor; lacI; The lac repressor binds to the lac operator to inhibit transcription in E. coli. This inhibition can be relieved by adding lactose or isopropyl-β-D-thiogalactopyranoside (IPTG).
    798..1386    -  rep_origin     ori: high-copy-number ColE1/pMB1/pBR322/pUC origin of replication
   1557..2417    -  CDS            AmpR: β-lactamase; bla; confers resistance to ampicillin, carbenicillin, and related antibiotics
   2418..2522    -  promoter       AmpR promoter: bla
   2617..2652    +  CDS            rop (fragment): Rop protein, which maintains plasmids at low copy number; rop
   2754..2853    +  misc_feature   bom (fragment): basis of mobility region from pBR322
   2859..2925    -  CDS            lacZα (fragment): LacZα fragment of β-galactosidase; lacZ fragment
   4103..4432    +  CDS            nef (fragment): NEF_HV1A2 - Experimental evidence at protein level: Swiss-Prot protein existence level 1. Extracellular Nef protein targets CD4(+) T-lymphocytes for apoptosis by interacting with CXCR4 surface receptors. From Human immunodeficiency virus type 1 group M subtype B (isolate ARV2/SF2) (HIV-1).
   4480..4737    +  LTR            5' LTR (truncated): truncated 5' long terminal repeat (LTR) from HIV-1
   4785..4909    +  misc_feature   HIV-1 Ψ: packaging signal of human immunodeficiency virus type 1
   4893..6392    +  CDS            gag (sequence partly withheld): GAG_HV1N5 - Experimental evidence at protein level: Swiss-Prot protein existence level 1. [p6-gag]: Plays a role in budding of the assembled particle by interacting with the host class E VPS proteins TSG101 and PDCD6IP/AIP1. From Human immunodeficiency virus type 1 group M subtype B (isolate NY5) (HIV-1).
   6188..9199    +  CDS            HIV-1 pol: pol protein from human immunodeficiency virus 1; pol
   9144..9719    +  CDS            vif: VIF_HV1N5 - Experimental evidence at protein level: Swiss-Prot protein existence level 1. Counteracts the innate antiviral activity of host APOBEC3F and APOBEC3G. Forms a complex with host APOBEC3F and APOBEC3G thus preventing the entry of these lethally hypermutating enzymes into progeny virions. Recruits an active E3 ubiquitin ligase complex composed of elongin BC, CUL5, and RBX2 to induce polyubiquitination of APOBEC3G and APOBEC3F. In turn, they are directed to the 26S proteasome for degradation. Vif interaction with APOBEC3G also blocks its cytidine deaminase activity in a proteasome-inde
   9933..10148   +  CDS            tat (fragment): TAT_HV1H2 - Experimental evidence at protein level: Swiss-Prot protein existence level 1. Extracellular circulating Tat can be endocytosed by surrounding uninfected cells via the binding to several surface receptors such as CD26, CXCR4, heparan sulfate proteoglycans (HSPG) or LDLR. Neurons are rarely infected, but they internalize Tat via their LDLR. Through its interaction with nuclear HATs, Tat is potentially able to control the acetylation-dependent cellular gene expression. Modulates the expression of many cellular genes involved in cell survival, proliferation or in coding for cytokines o
  10164..10406   +  CDS            vpu: VPU_HV1B1 - Experimental evidence at protein level: Swiss-Prot protein existence level 1. Enhances virion budding by targeting host CD4 and Tetherin/BST2 to proteasome degradation. Degradation of CD4 prevents any unwanted premature interactions between viral Env and its host receptor CD4 in the endoplasmic reticulum. Degradation of antiretroviral protein Tetherin/BST2 is important for virion budding, as BST2 tethers new viral particles to the host cell membrane. Mechanistically, Vpu bridges either CD4 or BST2 to BTRC, a substrate recognition subunit of the Skp1/Cullin/F-box protein E3 ubiquiti
  10414..12405   +  CDS            env: ENV_MLVMS - Experimental evidence at protein level: Swiss-Prot protein existence level 1. The transmembrane protein (TM) acts as a class I viral fusion protein. Under the current model, the protein has at least 3 conformational states: pre-fusion native state, pre-hairpin intermediate state, and post-fusion hairpin state. During viral and target cell membrane fusion, the coiled coil regions (heptad repeats) assume a trimer-of-hairpins structure, positioning the fusion peptide in close proximity to the C-terminal region of the ectodomain. The formation of this structure appears to drive apposit
  12417..12650   +  misc_feature   RRE: The Rev response element (RRE) of HIV-1 allows for Rev-dependent mRNA export from the nucleus to the cytoplasm.
  13027..13301   +  CDS            Rev (fragment): human immunodeficiency virus 1 (HIV-1) Rev protein; rev; enhances nuclear export of unspliced and incompletely spliced viral mRNAs
  13445..14140   +  CDS            mScarlet: mScarlet is a basic (constitutively fluorescent) red fluorescent protein published in 2016, derived from synthetic construct. It has moderate acid sensitivity.
  14280..14742   +  misc_feature   IRES: internal ribosome entry site (IRES) of the encephalomyocarditis virus (EMCV)
  14744..15361   +  CDS            nef: NEF_HV1B1 - Experimental evidence at protein level: Swiss-Prot protein existence level 1. Extracellular Nef protein targets CD4(+) T-lymphocytes for apoptosis by interacting with CXCR4 surface receptors. From Human immunodeficiency virus type 1 group M subtype B (isolate BH10) (HIV-1).
  15486..15666   +  LTR            5' LTR (truncated): truncated 5' long terminal repeat (LTR) from HIV-1
  15840..15920   +  CDS            C8orf44 (fragment): CH044_HUMAN - Experimental evidence at transcript level: Swiss-Prot protein existence level 2. From Homo sapiens (Human).
