[The description below was written by a language model from this plasmid's Addgene catalogue record and pLannotate feature annotations shown in this document.]
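Description:
EcoHIV-mScarlet is a full-length chimeric HIV-1 proviral clone carried on a pUC18 backbone, catalogued as a lentiviral plasmid of about 16.7 kb. It is a modification of pNL4-3-EcoHIV, in which the HIV-1 envelope gene was replaced with the ecotropic murine leukemia virus envelope (gp80), changing the virus's host range so that it infects rodent rather than human cells. The plasmid is propagated in E. coli through a ColE1/pUC-type origin and selected with ampicillin via the β-lactamase gene. Although the origin is annotated as a high-copy type, the record lists the plasmid as low copy and names a recombination-deficient strain, as is common for repeat-containing proviral clones.

The feature table shows an essentially intact NL4-3 genome: an LTR and Ψ packaging signal followed by gag, pol, vif, tat, vpu, the MLV env coding sequence in the envelope position, the Rev response element and rev exon sequence. Downstream of these, mScarlet is followed by an EMCV IRES and a full-length nef, then the 3′ LTR. This arrangement places the red fluorescent reporter in the nef region while the IRES allows Nef to be translated from the same transcript, so infected cells are marked by fluorescence without nef being lost. Short fragments matching human genes next to the provirus probably represent flanking cellular DNA retained from the original NL4-3 clone, and the nef fragment annotated upstream of the 5′ LTR likely reflects the U3 overlap. The associated publication uses the virus to identify EcoHIV-infected cells, including in the context of microglia, in mice.
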