Addgene plasmid #235598: EcoHIV-mScarlet
Purpose: EcoHIV-mScarlet is a modification of pNL4-3-EcoHIV (Potash et al, PNAS 2005). EcoHIV is rodent-infectable modification of HIV where HIV env replaced for MLV-env
Depositing lab: Michael Shtutman. Depositing organization: University of South Carolina. Publication: Identification of EcoHIV-Infected Cells in Microglia-Manipulated Transgenic Mice. Li H, Walker M, Ji H, Sikirzhytskaya A, Aksenova M, Shtutman M, Sikirzhytski V, Mactutus CF, Booze RM. J Vis Exp. 2024 Dec 20;(214). doi: 10.3791/67150. PubMed 39760359.
Backbone
  Vector backbone: pUC18
  Backbone size w/o insert (bp): 2686
  Total vector size (bp): 16667
  Vector type: Lentiviral
Growth in bacteria
  Bacterial resistance: Ampicillin, 100 μg/mL
  Growth temperature: 37°C
  Growth strain: NEB Stable
  Copy number: Low Copy
Gene/Insert
  Gene/Insert name: NL4-3 EcoHIV mScarlet (alt names: NL-4-3 HIV; mScarlet; MLV gp80)
  Species: Synthetic
  GenBank ID: AF324493.2 GCF_000864765.1
  Tag / fusion protein: mScarlet
  Cloning method: Restriction Enzyme; 5′ cloning site Cla I (not destroyed); 3′ cloning site Not I (not destroyed)
  Sequencing primers: 5′ ND
Resource information
  A portion of this plasmid was derived from a plasmid made by: David Volsky of Mount Sinai. Modification of plasmid pNL4-3-EcoHIV (Potash et al., 2005; PMID: 15728729).
Terms and licenses: Academic/Nonprofit Terms; Industry Terms: Not Available to Industry
Depositor comments: The construct is a modification of pNL4-3-EcoHIV ( M.J. Potash, W. Chao, G. Bentsman, N. Paris, M. Saini, J. Nitkiewicz, P. Belem, L. Sharer, A.I. Brooks, & D.J. Volsky, A mouse model for study of systemic HIV-1 infection, antiviral immune responses, and neuroinvasiveness, Proc. Natl. Acad. Sci. U.S.A. 102 (10) 3760-3765, https://doi.org/10.1073/pnas.0500649102 (2005).) with inserted mScarlet.
How to cite: EcoHIV-mScarlet was a gift from Michael Shtutman (Addgene plasmid # 235598 ; http://n2t.net/addgene:235598 ; RRID:Addgene_235598)
